>Addgene plasmid #172314 | NLS-4LNDDE488Q-pCDNA3.1(+) | addgene full sequence | sequence record 339830 | Addgene NGS Result
GACATTGATTATTGACTAGTTATTAATAGTAATCAATTACGGGGTCATTAGTTCATAGCCCATATATGGA
GTTCCGCGTTACATAACTTACGGTAAATGGCCCGCCTGGCTGACCGCCCAACGACCCCCGCCCATTGACG
TCAATAATGACGTATGTTCCCATAGTAACGCCAATAGGGACTTTCCATTGACGTCAATGGGTGGAGTATT
TACGGTAAACTGCCCACTTGGCAGTACATCAAGTGTATCATATGCCAAGTACGCCCCCTATTGACGTCAA
TGACGGTAAATGGCCCGCCTGGCATTATGCCCAGTACATGACCTTATGGGACTTTCCTACTTGGCAGTAC
ATCTACGTATTAGTCATCGCTATTACCATGGTGATGCGGTTTTGGCAGTACATCAATGGGCGTGGATAGC
GGTTTGACTCACGGGGATTTCCAAGTCTCCACCCCATTGACGTCAATGGGAGTTTGTTTTGGCACCAAAA
TCAACGGGACTTTCCAAAATGTCGTAACAACTCCGCCCCATTGACGCAAATGGGCGGTAGGCGTGTACGG
TGGGAGGTCTATATAAGCAGAGCTCTCTGGCTAACTAGAGAACCCACTGCTTACTGGCTTATCGAAATTA
ATACGACTCACTATAGGGAGACCCAAGCTGGCTAGCGTTTAAACTTAAGCTTGGTACCGAGCTCGGATCC
ACTAGTCCAGTGTGGTGGAATTCGCCACCATGGACTACAAGGACGACGATGACAAACTAGTAGCTCCAAA
AAAGAAGAGAAAGGTAGATCCAAAAAAGAAGAGAAAGGTAGATCCAAAAAAGAAGAGAAAGGTAGGATCC
ACCTCCGGAGTAAATGCCCGTACGCGCCGGCGCGAACGGCGAGCAGAAAAGCAGGCACAGTGGAAGGCAG
CTAATGGCGGAGGGGGAAGCGGGGGCGGTGGAAGTGGGGGTGGAGGCAGCAATGCGCGGACCCGCCGACG
TGAACGGCGAGCAGAAAAACAGGCGCAATGGAAAGCAGCCAACGACGGCGGTGGAAGTGGAGGTGGTGGA
AGCGGAGGCGGTGGTAGTAACGCCAGAACCCGACGCAGAGAGAGGAGGGCAGAGAAACAGGCCCAGTGGA
AAGCCGCTAACGGAGGAGGGGGATCCGGTGGAGGCGGCAGTGGAGGCGGGGGATCTAACGCACGAACACG
ACGACGTGAGCGTCGCGCTGAGAAACAAGCTCAATGGAAAGCTGCAAACTTGCACTTGGATCAGACGCCA
TCTCGCCAGCCTATTCCCAGTGAGGGTCTTCAGCTGCATTTACCGCAGGTTTTAGCTGACGCTGTCTCAC
GCCTGGTCCTGGGTAAGTTTGGTGACCTGACCGACAACTTCTCCTCCCCTCACGCTCGCAGAAAAGTGCT
GGCTGGAGTCGTCATGACAACAGGCACAGATGTTAAAGATGCCAAGGTGATAAGTGTTTCTACAGGAACA
AAATGTATTAATGGTGAATACATGAGTGATCGTGGCCTTGCATTAAATGACTGCCATGCAGAAATAATAT
CTCGGAGATCCTTGCTCAGATTTCTTTATACACAACTTGAGCTTTACTTAAATAACAAAGATGATCAAAA
AAGATCCATCTTTCAGAAATCAGAGCGAGGGGGGTTTAGGCTGAAGGAGAATGTCCAGTTTCATCTGTAC
ATCAGCACCTCTCCCTGTGGAGATGCCAGAATCTTCTCACCACATGAGCCAATCCTGGAAGAACCAGCAG
ATAGACACCCAAATCGTAAAGCAAGAGGACAGCTACGGACCAAAATAGAGTCTGGTCAGGGGACGATTCC
AGTGCGCTCCAATGCGAGCATCCAAACGTGGGACGGGGTGCTGCAAGGGGAGCGGCTGCTCACCATGTCC
TGCAGTGACAAGATTGCACGCTGGAACGTGGTGGGCATCCAGGGATCCCTGCTCAGCATTTTCGTGGAGC
CCATTTACTTCTCGAGCATCATCCTGGGCAGCCTTTACCACGGGGACCACCTTTCCAGGGCCATGTACCA
GCGGATCTCCAACATAGAGGACCTGCCACCTCTCTACACCCTCAACAAGCCTTTGCTCAGTGGCATCAGC
AATGCAGAAGCACGGCAGCCAGGGAAGGCCCCCAACTTCAGTGTCAACTGGACGGTAGGCGACTCCGCTA
TTGAGGTCATCAACGCCACGACTGGGAAGGATGAGCTGGGCCGCGCGTCCCGCCTGTGTAAGCACGCGTT
GTACTGTCGCTGGATGCGTGTGCACGGCAAGGTTCCCTCCCACTTACTACGCTCCAAGATTACCAAACCC
AACGTGTACCATGAGTCCAAGCTGGCGGCAAAGGAGTACCAGGCCGCCAAGGCGCGTCTGTTCACAGCCT
TCATCAAGGCGGGGCTGGGGGCCTGGGTGGAGAAGCCCACCGAGCAGGACCAGTTCTCACTCACGCCACT
AGTCCACCATCACCATCACCATTGAGCGGCCGCTCGAGTCTAGAGGGCCCGTTTAAACCCGCTGATCAGC
CTCGACTGTGCCTTCTAGTTGCCAGCCATCTGTTGTTTGCCCCTCCCCCGTGCCTTCCTTGACCCTGGAA
GGTGCCACTCCCACTGTCCTTTCCTAATAAAATGAGGAAATTGCATCGCATTGTCTGAGTAGGTGTCATT
CTATTCTGGGGGGTGGGGTGGGGCAGGACAGCAAGGGGGAGGATTGGGAAGACAATAGCAGGCATGCTGG
GGATGCGGTGGGCTCTATGGCTTCTGAGGCGGAAAGAACCAGCTGGGGCTCTAGGGGGTATCCCC
[124 nt withheld, positions 2796-2919]
C
[91 nt withheld, positions 2921-3011]
A
[49 nt withheld, positions 3013-3061]
CCTTTGACGTTGGAGTCCACGTTCTTT
[37 nt withheld, positions 3089-3125]
ACCCTATCTCGGTCTATTCTTTTGATTTATAAGGGATTTTGCCGATTTCGGCCTATTGGTTAAAAAATGA
GCTGATTTAACAAAAATTTAACGCGAATTAATTCTGTGGAATGTGTGTCAGTTAGGGTGTGGAAAGTCCC
CAGGCTCCCCAGCAGGCAGAAGTATGCAAAGCATGCATCTCAATTAGTCAGCAACCAGGTGTGGAAAGTC
CCCAGGCTCCCCAGCAGGCAGAAGTATGCAAAGCATGCATCTCAATTAGTCAGCAACCATAGTCCCGCCC
CTAACTCCGCCCATCCCGCCCCTAACTCCGCCCAGTTCCGCCCATTCTCCGCCCCATGGCTGACTAATTT
TTTTTATTTATGCAGAGGCCGAGGCCGCCTCTGCCTCTGAGCTATTCCAGAAGTAGTGAGGAGGCTTTTT
TGGAGGCCTAGGCTTTTGCAAAAAGCTCCCGGGAGCTTGTATATCCATTTTCGGATCTGATCAAGAGACA
GGATGAGGATCGTTTCGCATGATTGAACAAGATGGATTGCACGCAGGTTCTCCGGCCGCTTGGGTGGAGA
GGCTATTCGGCTATGACTGGGCACAACAGACAATCGGCTGCTCTGATGCCGCCGTGTTCCGGCTGTCAGC
GCAGGGGCGCCCGGTTCTTTTTGTCAAGACCGACCTGTCCGGTGCCCTGAATGAACTGCAGGACGAGGCA
GCGCGGCTATCGTGGCTGGCCACGACGGGCGTTCCTTGCGCAGCTGTGCTCGACGTTGTCACTGAAGCGG
GAAGGGACTGGCTGCTATTGGGCGAAGTGCCGGGGCAGGATCTCCTGTCATCTCACCTTGCTCCTGCCGA
GAAAGTATCCATCATGGCTGATGCAATGCGGCGGCTGCATACGCTTGATCCGGCTACCTGCCCATTCGAC
CACCAAGCGAAACATCGCATCGAGCGAGCACGTACTCGGATGGAAGCCGGTCTTGTCGATCAGGATGATC
TGGACGAAGAGCATCAGGGGCTCGCGCCAGCCGAACTGTTCGCCAGGCTCAAGGCGCGCATGCCCGACGG
CGAGGATCTCGTCGTGACCCATGGCGATGCCTGCTTGCCGAATATCATGGTGGAAAATGGCCGCTTTTCT
GGATTCATCGACTGTGGCCGGCTGGGTGTGGCGGACCGCTATCAGGACATAGCGTTGGCTACCCGTGATA
TTGCTGAAGAGCTTGGCGGCGAATGGGCTGACCGCTTCCTCGTGCTTTACGGTATCGCCGCTCCCGATTC
GCAGCGCATCGCCTTCTATCGCCTTCTTGACGAGTTCTTCTGAGCGGGACTCTGGGGTTCGAAATGACCG
ACCAAGCGACGCCCAACCTGCCATCACGAGATTTCGATTCCACCGCCGCCTTCTATGAAAGGTTGGGCTT
CGGAATCGTTTTCCGGGACGCCGGCTGGATGATCCTCCAGCGCGGGGATCTCATGCTGGAGTTCTTCGCC
CACCCCAACTTGTTTATTGCAGCTTATAATGGTTACAAATAAAGCAATAGCATCACAAATTTCACAAATA
AAGCATTTTTTTCACTGCATTCTAGTTGTGGTTTGTCCAAACTCATCAATGTATCTTATCATGTCTGTAT
ACCGTCGACCTCTAGCTAGAGCTTGGCGTAATCATGGTCATAGCTGTTTCCTGTGTGAAATTGTTATCCG
CTCACAATTCCACACAACATACGAGCCGGAAGCATAAAGTGTAAAGCCTGGGGTGCCTAATGAGTGAGCT
AACTCACATTAATTGCGTTGCGCTCACTGCCCGCTTTCCAGTCGGGAAACCTGTCGTGCCAGCTGCATTA
ATGAATCGGCCAACGCGCGGGGAGAGGCGGTTTGCGTATTGGGCGCTCTTCCGCTTCCTCGCTCACTGAC
TCGCTGCGCTCGGTCGTTCGGCTGCGGCGAGCGGTATCAGCTCACTCAAAGGCGGTAATACGGTTATCCA
CAGAATCAGGGGATAACGCAGGAAAGAACATGTGAGCAAAAGGCCAGCAAAAGGCCAGGAACCGTAAAAA
GGCCGCGTTGCTGGCGTTTTTCCATAGGCTCCGCCCCCCTGACGAGCATCACAAAAATCGACGCTCAAGT
CAGAGGTGGCGAAACCCGACAGGACTATAAAGATACCAGGCGTTTCCCCCTGGAAGCTCCCTCGTGCGCT
CTCCTGTTCCGACCCTGCCGCTTACCGGATACCTGTCCGCCTTTCTCCCTTCGGGAAGCGTGGCGCTTTC
TCATAGCTCACGCTGTAGGTATCTCAGTTCGGTGTAGGTCGTTCGCTCCAAGCTGGGCTGTGTGCACGAA
CCCCCCGTTCAGCCCGACCGCTGCGCCTTATCCGGTAACTATCGTCTTGAGTCCAACCCGGTAAGACACG
ACTTATCGCCACTGGCAGCAGCCACTGGTAACAGGATTAGCAGAGCGAGGTATGTAGGCGGTGCTACAGA
GTTCTTGAAGTGGTGGCCTAACTACGGCTACACTAGAAGAACAGTATTTGGTATCTGCGCTCTGCTGAAG
CCAGTTACCTTCGGAAAAAGAGTTGGTAGCTCTTGATCCGGCAAACAAACCACCGCTGGTAGCGGTGGTT
TTTTTGTTTGCAAGCAGCAGATTACGCGCAGAAAAAAAGGATCTCAAGAAGATCCTTTGATCTTTTCTAC
GGGGTCTGACGCTCAGTGGAACGAAAACTCACGTTAAGGGATTTTGGTCATGAGATTATCAAAAAGGATC
TTCACCTAGATCCTTTTAAATTAAAAATGAAGTTTTAAATCAATCTAAAGTATATATGAGTAAACTTGGT
CTGACAGTTACCAATGCTTAATCAGTGAGGCACCTATCTCAGCGATCTGTCTATTTCGTTCATCCATAGT
TGCCTGACTCCCCGTCGTGTAGATAACTACGATACGGGAGGGCTTACCATCTGGCCCCAGTGCTGCAATG
ATACCGCGAGACCCACGCTCACCGGCTCCAGATTTATCAGCAATAAACCAGCCAGCCGGAAGGGCCGAGC
GCAGAAGTGGTCCTGCAACTTTATCCGCCTCCATCCAGTCTATTAATTGTTGCCGGGAAGCTAGAGTAAG
TAGTTCGCCAGTTAATAGTTTGCGCAACGTTGTTGCCATTGCTACAGGCATCGTGGTGTCACGCTCGTCG
TTTGGTATGGCTTCATTCAGCTCCGGTTCCCAACGATCAAGGCGAGTTACATGATCCCCCATGTTGTGCA
AAAAAGCGGTTAGCTCCTTCGGTCCTCCGATCGTTGTCAGAAGTAAGTTGGCCGCAGTGTTATCACTCAT
GGTTATGGCAGCACTGCATAATTCTCTTACTGTCATGCCATCCGTAAGATGCTTTTCTGTGACTGGTGAG
TACTCAACCAAGTCATTCTGAGAATAGTGTATGCGGCGACCGAGTTGCTCTTGCCCGGCGTCAATACGGG
ATAATACCGCGCCACATAGCAGAACTTTAAAAGTGCTCATCATTGGAAAACGTTCTTCGGGGCGAAAACT
CTCAAGGATCTTACCGCTGTTGAGATCCAGTTCGATGTAACCCACTCGTGCACCCAACTGATCTTCAGCA
TCTTTTACTTTCACCAGCGTTTCTGGGTGAGCAAAAACAGGAAGGCAAAATGCCGCAAAAAAGGGAATAA
GGGCGACACGGAAATGTTGAATACTCATACTCTTCCTTTTTCAATATTATTGAAGCATTTATCAGGGTTA
TTGTCTCATGAGCGGATACATATTTGAATGTATTTAGAAAAATAAACAAATAGGGGTTCCGCGCACATTT
CCCCGAAAAGTGCCACCTGACGTCGACGGATCGGGAGATCTCCCGATCCCCTATGGTGCACTCTCAGTAC
AATCTGCTCTGATGCCGCATAGTTAAGCCAGTATCTGCTCCCTGCTTGTGTGTTGGAGGTCGCTGAGTAG
TGCGCGAGCAAAATTTAAGCTACAACAAGGCAAGGCTTGACCGACAATTGCATGAAGAATCTGCTTAGGG
TTAGGCGTTTTGCGCTGCTTCGCGATGTACGGGCCAGATATACGCGTT
Features (pLannotate 1.2.2; 26 found; start..end, strand, type, name):
      1..380     +  enhancer       CMV enhancer: human cytomegalovirus immediate early enhancer
    381..584     +  promoter       CMV promoter: human cytomegalovirus (CMV) immediate early promoter
    580..613     +  LTR            5' LTR (truncated) (fragment): truncated 5' long terminal repeat (LTR) from HIV-1
    629..647     +  promoter       T7 promoter: promoter for bacteriophage T7 RNA polymerase
    736..755     +  CDS            FLAG (fragment): FLAG® epitope tag, followed by an enterokinase cleavage site
    766..786     +  CDS            SV40 NLS: nuclear localization signal of SV40 (simian virus 40) large T antigen
    790..810     +  CDS            SV40 NLS: nuclear localization signal of SV40 (simian virus 40) large T antigen
    814..834     +  CDS            SV40 NLS: nuclear localization signal of SV40 (simian virus 40) large T antigen
    853..915     +  CDS            N (fragment): REGN_LAMBD - Experimental evidence at protein level: Swiss-Prot protein existence level 1. Plays a role as a transcriptional antitermination factor that allows the virus to initiate its lytic phase. Activates expression of the delayed viral early genes by modifying host RNA polymerase (RNAP) into a form that is resistant to termination signals. This antitermination function requires the host NusA protein which serves to stabilize the interaction between antitermination protein N and host RNA polymerase. From Escherichia phage lambda (Bacteriophage lambda).
   1240..2448    +  CDS            Adarb1 (fragment): RED1_RAT - Also known as Red1. Experimental evidence at protein level: Swiss-Prot protein existence level 1. Catalyzes the hydrolytic deamination of adenosine to inosine in double-stranded RNA (dsRNA) referred to as A-to-I RNA editing. This may affect gene expression and function in a number of ways that include mRNA translation by changing codons and hence the amino acid sequence of proteins; pre-mRNA splicing by altering splice site recognition sequences; RNA stability by changing sequences involved in nuclease recognition; genetic stability in the case of RNA virus genomes by changing seque
   2455..2472    +  CDS            6xHis: 6xHis affinity tag
   2526..2750    +  polyA_signal   bGH poly(A) signal: bovine growth hormone polyadenylation signal
   2754..2775    +  promoter       SV40 promoter (fragment): SV40 enhancer and early promoter
   2796..3224    +  rep_origin     f1 ori (sequence partly withheld): f1 bacteriophage origin of replication; arrow indicates direction of (+) strand synthesis
   3238..3567    +  promoter       SV40 promoter: SV40 enhancer and early promoter
   3634..4425    +  CDS            neo: KKA2_KLEPN - Also known as kan, nptII. Experimental evidence at protein level: Swiss-Prot protein existence level 1. Resistance to kanamycin, neomycin, paromomycin, ribostamycin, butirosin and gentamicin B. From Klebsiella pneumoniae.
   4449..4607    +  CDS            ble (fragment): BLE_KLEPN - Experimental evidence at protein level: Swiss-Prot protein existence level 1. Binding protein with a strong affinity to the bleomycin family of antibiotics. Binds to CL990; an antimitotic-antibiotic compound. From Klebsiella pneumoniae.
   4602..4723    +  polyA_signal   SV40 poly(A) signal: SV40 polyadenylation signal
   4796..4812    -  protein_bind   lac operator: The lac repressor binds to the lac operator to inhibit transcription in E. coli. This inhibition can be relieved by adding lactose or isopropyl-β-D-thiogalactopyranoside (IPTG). lac repressor encoded by lacI
   4820..4850    -  promoter       lac promoter: promoter for the E. coli lac operon
   4865..4886    -  protein_bind   CAP binding site: CAP binding activates transcription in the presence of cAMP. E. coli catabolite activator protein
   4899..4991    -  CDS            lacI (fragment): lac repressor; lacI; The lac repressor binds to the lac operator to inhibit transcription in E. coli. This inhibition can be relieved by adding lactose or isopropyl-β-D-thiogalactopyranoside (IPTG).
   5174..5762    -  rep_origin     ori: high-copy-number ColE1/pMB1/pBR322/pUC origin of replication
   5933..6793    -  CDS            AmpR: β-lactamase; bla; confers resistance to ampicillin, carbenicillin, and related antibiotics
   6794..6898    -  promoter       AmpR promoter: bla
   6957..7009    -  misc_feature   bom (fragment): basis of mobility region from pBR322
