[The description below was written by a language model from this plasmid's Addgene catalogue record and pLannotate feature annotations shown in this document.]
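Description:
NLS-4LNDDE488Q-pCDNA3.1(+) is a mammalian expression plasmid of about 7.2 kb built on the pcDNA3.1(+) backbone. It is propagated in E. coli from a high-copy ColE1/pUC-type origin under ampicillin selection (AmpR, β-lactamase). The backbone also carries an f1 origin and an SV40 promoter-driven neomycin phosphotransferase cassette with an SV40 poly(A) signal, which can support G418 selection of transfected mammalian cells.

The payload is a roughly 1.75 kb fusion open reading frame driven by the CMV immediate-early enhancer/promoter and terminated by the bovine growth hormone polyadenylation signal. A T7 promoter lies just upstream of the coding region. According to the record, the protein begins with a FLAG epitope followed by the SV40 large T antigen nuclear localization signal, which the feature table detects as three tandem copies. Next come four repeats of the bacteriophage lambda N peptide (4LN), although the automated annotation flags only one of them. The fusion continues with the deaminase domain of human ADAR2 carrying the hyperactive E488Q substitution and ends in a C-terminal 6xHis tag. The annotation tool matched the deaminase to the rat Adarb1 orthologue, but the catalogue entry gives the species as human.

Lambda N peptides bind boxB RNA hairpins, so the fusion can be recruited by a boxB-bearing guide RNA to a chosen transcript, where the deaminase converts a target adenosine to inosine. The guide RNA is not encoded on this plasmid. The associated publication used nuclear localization of the editing enzyme to reduce off-target edits in site-directed RNA editing.
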