Addgene plasmid #172314: NLS-4LNDDE488Q-pCDNA3.1(+)
Purpose: Expresses ADAR2 Deaminase Domain (DD) hyperactive mutant E488Q fused with 4 repeats of lambda N peptide (4LN) with a Nuclear Localization Signal (NLS)
Depositing lab: Joshua Rosenthal. Depositing organization: Marine Biological Laboratory. Publication: Abundant off-target edits from site-directed RNA editing can be reduced by nuclear localization of the editing enzyme. Vallecillo-Viejo IC, Liscovitch-Brauer N, Montiel-Gonzalez MF, Eisenberg E, Rosenthal JJC. RNA Biol. 2018 Jan 2;15(1):104-114. doi: 10.1080/15476286.2017.1387711. Epub 2017 Nov 13. PubMed 29099293.
Backbone
  Vector backbone: pcDNA3.1(+)
  Total vector size (bp): 7175
  Vector type: Mammalian Expression
Growth in bacteria
  Bacterial resistance: Ampicillin, 100 μg/mL
  Growth temperature: 37°C
  Growth strain: DH5alpha
  Copy number: High Copy
Gene/Insert
  Gene/Insert name: Lambda N peptide - human ADAR2 Deaminase Domain E488Q
  Species: H. sapiens (human); Escherichia virus Lambda
  Insert size (bp): 1752
  Mutation: changed the Glutamic acid 488 in the Deaminase Domain for Glutamine
  Promoter: CMV
  Tag / fusion protein: Nuclear Localization Signal of SV40 (simian virus 40) large T antigen (N terminal on insert); Flag (N terminal on backbone); 6xHis (C terminal on insert)
  Cloning method: Gibson Cloning
  Sequencing primers: 5′ CMV forward; 3′ BGHrev
Terms and licenses: Academic/Nonprofit Terms; Industry Terms: Not Available to Industry
How to cite: NLS-4LNDDE488Q-pCDNA3.1(+) was a gift from Joshua Rosenthal (Addgene plasmid # 172314 ; http://n2t.net/addgene:172314 ; RRID:Addgene_172314)
