>Addgene plasmid #172314 | NLS-4LNDDE488Q-pCDNA3.1(+) | depositor full sequence | sequence record 334145 | NLS-4LNDDE488Q-pCDNA3.1(+) sequence 914 bps
ATGGACTACAAGGACGACGATGACAAACTAGTAGCTCCAAAAAAGAAGAGAAAGGTAGATCCAAAAAAGA
AGAGAAAGGTAGATCCAAAAAAGAAGAGAAAGGTAGGATCCACCTCCGGAGTAAATGCCCGTACGCGCCG
GCGCGAACGGCGAGCAGAAAAGCAGGCACAGTGGAAGGCAGCTAATGGCGGAGGGGGAAGCGGGGGCGGT
GGAAGTGGGGGTGGAGGCAGCAATGCGCGGACCCGCCGACGTGAACGGCGAGCAGAAAAACAGGCGCAAT
GGAAAGCAGCCAACGACGGCGGTGGAAGTGGAGGTGGTGGAAGCGGAGGCGGTGGTAGTAACGCCAGAAC
CCGACGCAGAGAGAGGAGGGCAGAGAAACAGGCCCAGTGGAAAGCCGCTAACGGAGGAGGGGGATCCGGT
GGAGGCGGCAGTGGAGGCGGGGGATCTAACGCACGAACACGACGACGTGAGCGTCGCGCTGAGAAACAAG
CTCAATGGAAAGCTGCAAACTTGCACTTGGATCAGACGCCATCTCGCCAGCCTATTCCCAGTGAGGGTCT
TCAGCTGCATTTACCGCAGGTTTTAGCTGACGCTGTCTCACGCCTGGTCCTGGGTAAGTTTGGTGACCTG
ACCGACAACTTCTCCTCCCCTCACGCTCGCAGAAAAGTGCTGGCTGGAGTCGTCATGACAACAGGCACAG
ATGTTAAAGATGCCAAGGTGATAAGTGTTTCTACAGGAACAAAATGTATTAATGGTGAATACATGAGTGA
TCGTGGCCTTGCATTAAATGACTGCCATGCAGAAATAATATCTCGGAGATCCTTGCTCAGATTTCTTTAT
ACACAACTTGAGCTTTACTTAAATAACAAAGATGATCAAAAAAGATCCATCTTTCAGAAATCANAGCGAG
GGGG
